Addgene plasmid #227900: pML348_ATG101-N-term_XTEN80-mEGFP-3xHA_pTMPLT
Purpose: Homology repair template for genome engineering. Organelle endogenous marker expressing GFP and epitope tags for mass spectrometry.
Depositing lab: Manuel Leonetti. Depositing organization: Chan Zuckerberg Biohub. Publication: Global organelle profiling reveals subcellular localization and remodeling at proteome scale. Hein MY, Peng D, Todorova V, McCarthy F, Kim K, Liu C, Savy L, Januel C, Baltazar-Nunez R, Sekhar M, Vaid S, Bax S, Vangipuram M, Burgess J, Njoya L, Wang E, Ivanov IE, Byrum JR, Pradeep S, Gonzalez CG, Aniseia Y, Creery JS, McMorrow AH, Sunshine S, Yeung-Levy S, DeFelice BC, Mehta SB, Itzhak DN, Elias JE, Leonetti MD. Cell. 2024 Dec 26:S0092-8674(24)01344-8. doi: 10.1016/j.cell.2024.11.028. PubMed 39742809.
Backbone
  Vector backbone: pTwist Amp High Copy
  Backbone manufacturer: Twist Biosciences
  Vector type: CRISPR
Growth in bacteria
  Bacterial resistance: Ampicillin, 100 μg/mL
  Growth temperature: 37°C
  Growth strain: DH5alpha
  Copy number: High Copy
Gene/Insert
  Gene/Insert name: ATG101 homology arms with XTEN80-mEGFP-3xHA for insertion at N terminus
  Species: H. sapiens (human)
  Cloning method: Golden Gate
Terms and licenses: Academic/Nonprofit Terms; Industry Terms: Not Available to Industry
How to cite: pML348_ATG101-N-term_XTEN80-mEGFP-3xHA_pTMPLT was a gift from Manuel Leonetti (Addgene plasmid # 227900 ; http://n2t.net/addgene:227900 ; RRID:Addgene_227900)
