[The description below was written by a language model from this plasmid's Addgene catalogue record and pLannotate feature annotations shown in this document.]
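Description:
pML348_ATG101-N-term_XTEN80-mEGFP-3xHA_pTMPLT is a homology-directed repair donor plasmid for CRISPR-based knock-in at the human ATG101 locus. It is built on the pTwist Amp High Copy backbone and was assembled by Golden Gate cloning. The 4.9 kb plasmid is propagated in E. coli through a high-copy ColE1/pUC-type origin and selected with ampicillin via the bla (AmpR) gene and its native promoter. Small backbone remnants, a lacZα fragment and an attB1 Gateway site, are also annotated but have no evident role in the design.

The payload is a tag cassette flanked by human genomic homology arms that direct insertion at the N terminus of ATG101, an autophagy factor required for autophagosome formation. In the feature table, a 3xHA epitope region (only partly detected) is followed by the monomeric green fluorescent protein mEGFP. A gap of roughly 300 bp then precedes the annotated ATG101 coding fragment; this gap is consistent with the XTEN80 flexible linker named in the construct title, although the linker itself is not annotated. The ATG101 fragment lies within the downstream homology arm. A short match to EEF1AKMT2 falls upstream of the tag cassette, where the upstream arm would be expected, and may be a spurious annotation hit. No promoter is recorded for the cassette, as expected for a donor whose fusion is meant to be expressed from the endogenous ATG101 promoter after integration. The guide RNA and nuclease are not encoded on this plasmid.

According to the record, the resulting tagged protein serves as an endogenous organelle marker. GFP supports imaging, and the epitope tags support capture for mass spectrometry.
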