Features (pLannotate 1.2.2; 9 found; start..end, strand, type, name):
    252..356     -  promoter       AmpR promoter: bla
    443..486     -  CDS            lacZα (fragment): LacZα fragment of β-galactosidase; lacZ fragment
    599..700     +  CDS            EEF1AKMT2 (fragment): EFMT2_HUMAN - Also known as C10orf138, METTL10 From Homo sapiens (Human).
   1355..1381    +  CDS            3xHA (fragment): three tandem HA epitope tags
   1421..2134    +  CDS            mEGFP: mEGFP is a basic (constitutively fluorescent) green fluorescent protein published in 2002, derived from Aequorea victoria. It has moderate acid sensitivity.
   2441..2704    +  CDS            ATG101 (fragment): ATGA1_HUMAN - Also known as C12orf44. Experimental evidence at protein level: Swiss-Prot protein existence level 1. Autophagy factor required for autophagosome formation. Stabilizes ATG13, protecting it from proteasomal degradation. From Homo sapiens (Human).
   3455..4043    -  rep_origin     ori: high-copy-number ColE1/pMB1/pBR322/pUC origin of replication
   4160..4184    -  protein_bind   attB1: mutant version of attB; recombination site for the Gateway® BP reaction BP Clonase™
   4284..251     -  CDS            AmpR (across the origin): β-lactamase; bla; confers resistance to ampicillin, carbenicillin, and related antibiotics
>Addgene plasmid #227900 | pML348_ATG101-N-term_XTEN80-mEGFP-3xHA_pTMPLT | addgene full sequence | sequence record 455749 | Addgene NGS Result
GCGTCAATACGGGATAATACCGCGCCACATAGCAGAACTTTAAAAGTGCTCATCATTGGAAAACGTTCTT
CGGGGCGAAAACTCTCAAGGATCTTACCGCTGTTGAGATCCAGTTCGATGTAACCCACTCGTGCACCCAA
CTGATCTTCAGCATCTTTTACTTTCACCAGCGTTTCTGGGTGAGCAAAAACAGGAAGGCAAAATGCCGCA
AAAAAGGGAATAAGGGCGACACGGAAATGTTGAATACTCATACTCTTCCTTTTTCAATATTATTGAAGCA
TTTATCAGGGTTATTGTCTCATGAGCGGATACATATTTGAATGTATTTAGAAAAATAAACAAATAGGGGT
TCCGCGCACATTTCCCCGAAAAGTGCCAGATACCTGAAACAAAACCCATCGTACGGCCAAGGAAGTCTCC
AATAACTGTGATCCACCACAAGCGCCAGGGTTTTCCCAGTCACGACGTTGTAAAACGACGGCCAGTCATG
CATAATCCGCACGCATCTGGAATAAGGAAGTGCCATTCCGCCTGACCTGGAGCTTACTGGTGTCACTTCC
TGGGACTACAGGCGCCTGCCACCAGGCCCAGCTAATTTTTTATATTTTTGGTAGAGATGGGGTTTTATCA
TGTTTCCCAGGCTGGTCTTGAACTTTTGAGCTCAAGTGATTTGCCTCGGCCTCCCAAGTTGCTGGGATTA
ATGTGAGCCACCACACCCGGCCTAGAGGTACTTTTTTGATGCACAGATTTGATCTTGGCTTAGTGATGCA
TTGACTCTTCGCTGCTTTTAGGACAGAGTCCAAATGCCTTAACCTGTTCATTCAAGGTCCCAGGAAATCA
GACTCCAATCTTTCTGTACTTCTTACTCCCACCCTGTACTCTCTCCGTGGTGATAATGTTTAGTTGCGTG
CTTTTTCTTCATCCTGTCAGCCTGAGGGCAGGGGCCGTGCTTGCCTTTGATGTCTAGTACCTGACAAATG
TTGCACAGTGAGCATCTGCTGTAAACTACATTGAAGGCTGTAAAATGGAATCCCAGCCTGTCATTTGGAC
TGATAACTTTGAAGCTCTTGCACTTTCTGATCCTGAGACTTGATGATTCGTTGATAGTGTGTGCTGCCAA
AATGCAGAGAAGGGCCAGTGGAGGCAGAGGCTGAGCTGAGCCTAGAAGGAAGTGAACAGATAACACGTGG
ACTATTCTTGTCAGCATTCTGACCTGGGCTCCTTTTGCAGGGTGGCCCTTGGGTAGGGTGAAGATCCCCT
GTCTTTATCCTAGTTCCACACCTTGGTGTGGGTTACTGGGTGCAGGATGAGTGGTGGTACTTCCGGGTAC
CCATACGATGTTCCAGATTACGCTTATCCGTATGACGTCCCGGACTATGCATACCCCTACGATGTACCCG
ATTACGCCGCTGGAGCTGGCGTGAGCAAGGGCGAGGAGCTGTTCACCGGGGTGGTGCCCATCCTGGTCGA
GCTGGACGGCGACGTAAACGGCCACAAGTTCAGCGTGTCCGGCGAGGGCGAGGGCGATGCCACCTACGGC
AAGCTGACCCTGAAGTTCATCTGCACCACCGGCAAGCTGCCCGTGCCCTGGCCCACCCTCGTGACCACCC
TGACCTACGGCGTGCAGTGCTTCAGCCGCTACCCCGACCACATGAAGCAGCACGACTTCTTCAAGTCCGC
CATGCCCGAAGGCTACGTCCAGGAGCGCACCATCTTCTTCAAGGACGACGGCAACTACAAGACCCGCGCC
GAGGTGAAGTTCGAGGGCGACACCCTGGTGAACCGCATCGAGCTGAAGGGCATCGACTTCAAGGAGGACG
GCAACATCCTGGGGCACAAGCTGGAGTACAACTACAACAGCCACAACGTCTATATCATGGCCGACAAGCA
GAAGAACGGCATCAAGGTGAACTTCAAGATCCGCCACAACATCGAGGACGGCAGCGTGCAGCTCGCCGAC
CACTACCAGCAGAACACCCCCATCGGCGACGGCCCCGTGCTGCTGCCCGACAACCACTACCTGAGCACCC
AGTCCAAGCTGAGCAAAGACCCCAACGAGAAGCGCGATCACATGGTCCTGCTGGAGTTCGTGACCGCCGC
CGGGATCACTCTCGGCATGGACGAGCTGTACAAGGGTGGCGGATTGGAAGTTTTGTTTCAAGGTCCAGGA
TCTAACGGCAGCGGAGGGCCGAGCTCTGGCGCACCCCCACCAAGTGGAGGGTCACCTGCCGGGTCCCCAA
CATCTACTGAAGAAGGCACCAGCGAATCCGCAACGCCCGAGTCAGGCCCTGGTACCTCCACAGAACCATC
TGAAGGTAGTGCGCCTGGTTCCCCAGCTGGAAGCCCTACTTCCACCGAAGAAGGCACGTCAACCGAACCA
AGTGAAGGATCTGCCCCTGGGACCAGCACTGAACCATCTGAGGGTGCAGGGAGTGGAAGTAACTGTCGCT
CTGAGGTGCTGGAGGTGTCGGTGGAGGGGCGGCAGGTGGAGGAGGCCATGCTGGCTGTGCTGCACACGGT
GCTTCTGCACCGCAGCACAGGCAAGTTCCACTACAAGAAGGAGGGCACCTACTCCATTGGCACCGTGGGC
ACCCAGGATGTTGACTGTGACTTCATCGACTTCACTTATGTGCGTGTCTCTTCTGAGGAACTGGATCGTG
CCCTGCGCAAGGTTGTTGGGGAGTTCAAGGTAAGGGTGTCGGGGAGTTCAAGGTAAGGGTGTGGCATAGC
AGATGGCAGGGGGGCCTCGAGTGCTCCTCCACTCCAGCTTGGTGTTGAACCAGCCTTCTCTTCCTGAGTG
CGTGAATCGGGTTCTTTCAGGTTCTGAGAAACAGATGTGTTGAGAGCTCCTCTTCAGGGGAGGGCGCGCG
GGCGCGTGTGTGTGTGGTGGGGGAGGGAGAGACTCATAAATGTGCCTGGGGGAAAAGGGAGAGCAGGAAG
CTGAGCAGTGTTGGCGGCCAGGTCCCCTGGGGCCATCCTTGCTTCTGTGGTCTTGACCTCTCTGGTTACA
GCTCTCTCTGCTTCTGCTTCCACTTTTCCTTTCCCACATGAAACTCCCCCAGAGGACGGCTTGCTTGGTT
CAGGTGGCTGCCATCCAAGATGGGAGTGTCCCTTTTGGTGGTGTGGCATTGTGTGCCTGGGTAGGAGAAA
GATGTAGAAGGGACACGGCCGGCTGCTGCTGTTGGTCACCCGTCAGAAGACCGTCAGTGAAGGCTAGGTG
GAGGCTCAGTGATGATAAGTCTGCGATGGTGGATGCATGTGTCATGGTCATAGCTGTTTCCTGTGTGAAA
TTGTTATCCGCTCAGAGGGCACAATCCTATTCCGCGCTATCCGACAATCTCCAAGACATTAGGTGGAGTT
CAGTTCGGCGTATGGCATATGTCGCTGGAAAGAACATGTGAGCAAAAGGCCAGCAAAAGGCCAGGAACCG
TAAAAAGGCCGCGTTGCTGGCGTTTTTCCATAGGCTCCGCCCCCCTGACGAGCATCACAAAAATCGACGC
TCAAGTCAGAGGTGGCGAAACCCGACAGGACTATAAAGATACCAGGCGTTTCCCCCTGGAAGCTCCCTCG
TGCGCTCTCCTGTTCCGACCCTGCCGCTTACCGGATACCTGTCCGCCTTTCTCCCTTCGGGAAGCGTGGC
GCTTTCTCATAGCTCACGCTGTAGGTATCTCAGTTCGGTGTAGGTCGTTCGCTCCAAGCTGGGCTGTGTG
CACGAACCCCCCGTTCAGCCCGACCGCTGCGCCTTATCCGGTAACTATCGTCTTGAGTCCAACCCGGTAA
GACACGACTTATCGCCACTGGCAGCAGCCACTGGTAACAGGATTAGCAGAGCGAGGTATGTAGGCGGTGC
TACAGAGTTCTTGAAGTGGTGGCCTAACTACGGCTACACTAGAAGAACAGTATTTGGTATCTGCGCTCTG
CTGAAGCCAGTTACCTTCGGAAAAAGAGTTGGTAGCTCTTGATCCGGCAAACAAACCACCGCTGGTAGCG
GTGGTTTTTTTGTTTGCAAGCAGCAGATTACGCGCAGAAAAAAAGGATCTCAAGAAGATCCTTTGATCTT
TTCTACGGGGTCTGACGCTCTATTCAACAAAGCCGCCGTCCCGTCAAGTCAGCGTAAATGGGTAGGGGGC
TTCAAATCGTCCTCGTGATACCAATTCGGAGCCTGCTTTTTTGTACAAACTTGTTGATAATGGCAATTCA
AGGATCTTCACCTAGATCCTTTTAAATTAAAAATGAAGTTTTAAATCAATCTAAAGTATATATGAGTAAA
CTTGGTCTGACAGTTACCAATGCTTAATCAGTGAGGCACCTATCTCAGCGATCTGTCTATTTCGTTCATC
CATAGTTGCCTGACTCCCCGTCGTGTAGATAACTACGATACGGGAGGGCTTACCATCTGGCCCCAGTGCT
GCAATGATACCGCGAGAGCCACGCTCACCGGCTCCAGATTTATCAGCAATAAACCAGCCAGCCGGAAGGG
CCGAGCGCAGAAGTGGTCCTGCAACTTTATCCGCCTCCATCCAGTCTATTAATTGTTGCCGGGAAGCTAG
AGTAAGTATTTCGCCAGTTAATAGTTTGCGCAACGTTGTTGCCATTGCTACAGGCATCGTGGTGTCACGC
TCGTCGTTTGGTATGGCTTCATTCAGCTCCGGTTCCCAACGATCAAGGCGAGTTACATGATCCCCCATGT
TGTGCAAAAAAGCGGTTAGCTCCTTCGGTCCTCCGATCGTTGTCAGAAGTAAGTTGGCCGCAGTGTTATC
ACTCATGGTTATGGCAGCACTGCATAATTCTCTTACTGTCATGCCATCCGTAAGATGCTTTTCTGTGACT
GGTGAGTACTCAACCAAGTCATTCTGAGAATAGTGTATGCGGCGACCGAGTTGCTCTTGCCCG
